Addgene plasmid #245229: pEF myc-SHP2(E139D)
Purpose: Mammalian expression of myc-tagged full-length SHP2
Depositing lab: Neel Shah. Depositing organization: Columbia University. Publication: Multiplexed single-cell transcriptomics reveals diverse phenotypic outcomes for pathogenic SHP2 variants. van Vlimmeren AE, Giglio RM, Jiang Z, Lee M, McFaline-Figueroa JL, Shah NH. bioRxiv [Preprint]. 2025 Jul 2:2025.06.30.662374. doi: 10.1101/2025.06.30.662374. PubMed 40631144.
Backbone
  Vector backbone: pEF
  Vector type: Mammalian Expression
Growth in bacteria
  Bacterial resistance: Ampicillin, 100 μg/mL
  Growth temperature: 37°C
  Growth strain: DH5alpha
  Copy number: High Copy
Gene/Insert
  Gene/Insert name: SHP2 full-length
  Species: H. sapiens (human)
  Mutation: E139D
  Tag / fusion protein: myc (N terminal on insert)
  Cloning method: Gibson Cloning
Terms and licenses: Academic/Nonprofit Terms; Industry Terms: Not Available to Industry
How to cite: pEF myc-SHP2(E139D) was a gift from Neel Shah (Addgene plasmid # 245229 ; http://n2t.net/addgene:245229 ; RRID:Addgene_245229)
