[The description below was written by a language model from this plasmid's Addgene catalogue record and pLannotate feature annotations shown in this document.]
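Description:
pEF myc-SHP2(E139D) is a mammalian expression plasmid built on a pEF backbone that produces full-length human SHP2, the protein tyrosine phosphatase encoded by PTPN11, carrying the E139D substitution and an N-terminal myc epitope tag. In bacteria it is maintained through a high-copy ColE1/pUC-type origin and selected with ampicillin via the β-lactamase gene and its native promoter. An f1 origin is also present, along with short remnants of lac regulatory elements and other backbone fragments that have no evident role in the design.

Expression of the insert is driven by the strong constitutive human EF-1α promoter, and the transcript is terminated by the bovine growth hormone polyadenylation signal. A T7 promoter lies between the EF-1α promoter and the coding region and could serve for in vitro transcription or as a sequencing primer site. The feature table annotates the PTPN11 coding sequence but does not separately annotate the myc tag. The catalogue places the tag at the N terminus, which fits the unannotated gap upstream of the gene. A second cassette pairs the SV40 early promoter with the bacterial EM7 promoter to express blasticidin S deaminase, followed by an SV40 polyadenylation signal. This should allow blasticidin selection of transfected mammalian cells, although the catalogue entry does not list a mammalian selection marker.

SHP2 acts downstream of receptor and cytoplasmic tyrosine kinases and positively regulates MAPK signalling. The associated work profiles pathogenic SHP2 variants by single-cell transcriptomics, so the plasmid is suited to expressing this mutant in mammalian cells, with the myc tag available for detecting the protein.
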