Features (pLannotate 1.2.2; 22 found; start..end, strand, type, name):
     28..80      -  misc_feature   bom (fragment): basis of mobility region from pBR322
    235..253     +  enhancer       CMV enhancer (fragment): human cytomegalovirus immediate early enhancer
    278..344     +  CDS            small t antigen (fragment): SV40 (simian virus 40) small t antigen
    351..1529    +  promoter       EF-1α promoter: strong constitutive promoter for human elongation factor EF-1α
   1546..1564    +  promoter       T7 promoter: promoter for bacteriophage T7 RNA polymerase
   1734..3512    +  CDS            PTPN11: PTN11_HUMAN - Also known as PTP2C, SHPTP2. Experimental evidence at protein level: Swiss-Prot protein existence level 1. Acts downstream of various receptor and cytoplasmic protein tyrosine kinases to participate in the signal transduction from the cell surface to the nucleus (PubMed:10655584, PubMed:18559669, PubMed:18829466, PubMed:26742426, PubMed:28074573). Positively regulates MAPK signal transduction pathway (PubMed:28074573). Dephosphorylates GAB1, ARHGAP35 and EGFR (PubMed:28074573). Dephosphorylates ROCK2 at 'Tyr-722' resulting in stimulation of its RhoA binding activity (PubMed:18559
   3541..3765    +  polyA_signal   bGH poly(A) signal: bovine growth hormone polyadenylation signal
   3769..3790    +  promoter       SV40 promoter (fragment): SV40 enhancer and early promoter
   3811..4239    +  rep_origin     f1 ori (sequence partly withheld): f1 bacteriophage origin of replication; arrow indicates direction of (+) strand synthesis
   4253..4582    +  promoter       SV40 promoter: SV40 enhancer and early promoter
   4630..4677    +  promoter       EM7 promoter: synthetic bacterial promoter&nbsp
   4696..5094    +  CDS            BSD: blasticidin S deaminase; Aspergillus terreus BSD; confers resistance to blasticidin
   5095..5122    +  CDS            BleoR (fragment): antibiotic-binding protein; Sh ble from Streptoalloteichus hindustanus; confers resistance to bleomycin, phleomycin, and Zeocin™
   5132..5257    +  CDS            ble (fragment): BLE_KLEPN - Experimental evidence at protein level: Swiss-Prot protein existence level 1. Binding protein with a strong affinity to the bleomycin family of antibiotics. Binds to CL990; an antimitotic-antibiotic compound. From Klebsiella pneumoniae.
   5252..5373    +  polyA_signal   SV40 poly(A) signal: SV40 polyadenylation signal
   5446..5462    -  protein_bind   lac operator: The lac repressor binds to the lac operator to inhibit transcription in E. coli. This inhibition can be relieved by adding lactose or isopropyl-β-D-thiogalactopyranoside (IPTG). lac repressor encoded by lacI
   5470..5500    -  promoter       lac promoter: promoter for the E. coli lac operon
   5515..5536    -  protein_bind   CAP binding site: CAP binding activates transcription in the presence of cAMP. E. coli catabolite activator protein
   5549..5641    -  CDS            lacI (fragment): lac repressor; lacI; The lac repressor binds to the lac operator to inhibit transcription in E. coli. This inhibition can be relieved by adding lactose or isopropyl-β-D-thiogalactopyranoside (IPTG).
   5813..6401    -  rep_origin     ori: high-copy-number ColE1/pMB1/pBR322/pUC origin of replication
   6572..7432    -  CDS            AmpR: β-lactamase; bla; confers resistance to ampicillin, carbenicillin, and related antibiotics
   7433..7537    -  promoter       AmpR promoter: bla
>Addgene plasmid #245229 | pEF myc-SHP2(E139D) | addgene full sequence | sequence record 488329 | Addgene NGS Result
GACGGATCGGGAGATCTCCCGATCCCCTATGGTGCACTCTCAGTACAATCTGCTCTGATGCCGCATAGTT
AAGCCAGTATCTGCTCCCTGCTTGTGTGTTGGAGGTCGCTGAGTAGTGCGCGAGCAAAATTTAAGCTACA
ACAAGGCAAGGCTTGACCGACAATTGCATGAAGAATCTGCTTAGGGTTAGGCGTTTTGCGCTGCTTCGCG
ATGTACGGGCCAGATATACGCGTTGACATTGATTATTGACTAGGCTTTTGCAAAAAGCTTTGCAAAGATG
GATAAAGTTTTAAACAGAGAGGAATCTTTGCAGCTAATGGACCTTCTAGGTCTTGAAAGGAGTGGGAATT
GGCTCCGGTGCCCGTCAGTGGGCAGAGCGCACATCGCCCACAGTCCCCGAGAAGTTGGGGGGAGGGGTCG
GCAATTGAACCGGTGCCTAGAGAAGGTGGCGCGGGGTAAACTGGGAAAGTGATGTCGTGTACTGGCTCCG
CCTTTTTCCCGAGGGTGGGGGAGAACCGTATATAAGTGCAGTAGTCGCCGTGAACGTTCTTTTTCGCAAC
GGGTTTGCCGCCAGAACACAGGTAAGTGCCGTGTGTGGTTCCCGCGGGCCTGGCCTCTTTACGGGTTATG
GCCCTTGCGTGCCTTGAATTACTTCCACCTGGCTGCAGTACGTGATTCTTGATCCCGAGCTTCGGGTTGG
AAGTGGGTGGGAGAGTTCGAGGCCTTGCGCTTAAGGAGCCCCTTCGCCTCGTGCTTGAGTTGAGGCCTGG
CCTGGGCGCTGGGGCCGCCGCGTGCGAATCTGGTGGCACCTTCGCGCCTGTCTCGCTGCTTTCGATAAGT
CTCTAGCCATTTAAAATTTTTGATGACCTGCTGCGACGCTTTTTTTCTGGCAAGATAGTCTTGTAAATGC
GGGCCAAGATCTGCACACTGGTATTTCGGTTTTTGGGGCCGCGGGCGGCGACGGGGCCCGTGCGTCCCAG
CGCACATGTTCGGCGAGGCGGGGCCTGCGAGCGCGGCCACCGAGAATCGGACGGGGGTAGTCTCAAGCTG
GCCGGCCTGCTCTGGTGCCTGGCCTCGCGCCGCCGTGTATCGCCCCGCCCTGGGCGGCAAGGCTGGCCCG
GTCGGCACCAGTTGCGTGAGCGGAAAGATGGCCGCTTCCCGGCCCTGCTGCAGGGAGCTCAAAATGGAGG
ACGCGGCGCTCGGGAGAGCGGGCGGGTGAGTCACCCACACAAAGGAAAAGGGCCTTTCCGTCCTCAGCCG
TCGCTTCATGTGACTCCACGGAGTACCGGGCGCCGTCCAGGCACCTCGATTAGTTCTCGAGCTTTTGGAG
TACGTCGTCTTTAGGTTGGGGGGAGGGGTTTTATGCGATGGAGTTTCCCCACACTGAGTGGGTGGAGACT
GAAGTTAGGCCAGCTTGGCACTTGATGTAATTCTCCTTGGAATTTGCCCTTTTTGAGTTTGGATCTTGGT
TCATTCTCAAGCCTCAGACAGTGGTTCAAAGTTTTTTTCTTCCATTTCAGGTGTCGTGAGGAATTAGCTT
GGTACTAATACGACTCACTATAGGGAGACCCAAGCTGGCTAGGTAAGCTTGGTACCGAGCTCGGATCCAC
TAGTCCAGTGTGGTGGAATTCTGCAGATATCCAGCACAGTGGCGGCCGCTCGAGTCTAGAGGGCCCTTCA
CCATGGAACAAAAACTCATCTCAGAAGAGGATCTGGGAGGGCAGTCTGGGCAGATGACATCGCGGAGATG
GTTTCACCCAAATATCACTGGTGTGGAGGCAGAAAACCTACTGTTGACAAGAGGAGTTGATGGCAGTTTT
TTGGCAAGGCCTAGTAAAAGTAACCCTGGAGACTTCACACTTTCCGTTAGAAGAAATGGAGCTGTCACCC
ACATCAAGATTCAGAACACTGGTGATTACTATGACCTGTATGGAGGGGAGAAATTTGCCACTTTGGCTGA
GTTGGTCCAGTATTACATGGAACATCACGGGCAATTAAAAGAGAAGAATGGAGATGTCATTGAGCTTAAA
TATCCTCTGAACTGTGCAGATCCTACCTCTGAAAGGTGGTTTCATGGACATCTCTCTGGGAAAGAAGCAG
AGAAATTATTAACTGAAAAAGGAAAACATGGTAGTTTTCTTGTACGAGATAGCCAGAGCCACCCTGGAGA
TTTTGTTCTTTCTGTGCGCACTGGTGATGACAAAGGGGAGAGCAATGACGGCAAGTCTAAAGTGACCCAT
GTTATGATTCGCTGTCAGGAACTGAAATACGACGTTGGTGGAGGAGAACGGTTTGATTCTTTGACAGATC
TTGTGGAACATTATAAGAAGAATCCTATGGTGGAAACATTGGGTACAGTACTACAACTCAAGCAGCCCCT
TAACACGACTCGTATAAATGCTGCTGAAATAGAAAGCAGAGTTCGAGAACTAAGCAAATTAGCTGAGACC
ACAGATAAAGTCAAACAAGGCTTTTGGGAAGAATTTGAGACACTACAACAACAGGAGTGCAAACTTCTCT
ACAGCCGAAAAGAGGGTCAAAGGCAAGAAAACAAAAACAAAAATAGATATAAAAACATCCTGCCCTTTGA
TCATACCAGGGTTGTCCTACACGATGGTGATCCCAATGAGCCTGTTTCAGATTACATCAATGCAAATATC
ATCATGCCTGAATTTGAAACCAAGTGCAACAATTCAAAGCCCAAAAAGAGTTACATTGCCACACAAGGCT
GCCTGCAAAACACGGTGAATGACTTTTGGCGGATGGTGTTCCAAGAAAACTCCCGAGTGATTGTCATGAC
AACGAAAGAAGTGGAGAGAGGAAAGAGTAAATGTGTCAAATACTGGCCTGATGAGTATGCTCTAAAAGAA
TATGGCGTCATGCGTGTTAGGAACGTCAAAGAAAGCGCCGCTCATGACTATACGCTAAGAGAACTTAAAC
TTTCAAAGGTTGGACAAGGGAATACGGAGAGAACGGTCTGGCAATACCACTTTCGGACCTGGCCGGACCA
CGGCGTGCCCAGCGACCCTGGGGGCGTGCTGGACTTCCTGGAGGAGGTGCACCATAAGCAGGAGAGCATC
ATGGATGCAGGGCCGGTCGTGGTGCACTGCAGTGCTGGAATTGGCCGGACAGGGACGTTCATTGTGATTG
ATATTCTTATTGACATCATCAGAGAGAAAGGTGTTGACTGCGATATTGACGTTCCCAAAACCATCCAGAT
GGTGCGGTCTCAGAGGTCAGGGATGGTCCAGACAGAAGCACAGTACCGATTTATCTATATGGCGGTCCAG
CATTATATTGAAACACTACAGCGCAGGATTGAAGAAGAGCAGAAAAGCAAGAGGAAAGGGCACGAATATA
CAAATATTAAGTATTCTCTAGCGGACCAGACGAGTGGAGATCAGAGCCCTCTCCCGCCTTGTACTCCAAC
GCCACCCTGTGCAGAAATGAGAGAAGACAGTGCTAGAGTCTATGAAAACGTGGGCCTGATGCAACAGCAG
AAAAGTTTCAGATAGGTTTAAACCCGCTGATCAGCCTCGACTGTGCCTTCTAGTTGCCAGCCATCTGTTG
TTTGCCCCTCCCCCGTGCCTTCCTTGACCCTGGAAGGTGCCACTCCCACTGTCCTTTCCTAATAAAATGA
GGAAATTGCATCGCATTGTCTGAGTAGGTGTCATTCTATTCTGGGGGGTGGGGTGGGGCAGGACAGCAAG
GGGGAGGATTGGGAAGACAATAGCAGGCATGCTGGGGATGCGGTGGGCTCTATGGCTTCTGAGGCGGAAA
GAACCAGCTGGGGCTCTAGGGGGTATCCCC
[124 nt withheld, positions 3811-3934]
C
[91 nt withheld, positions 3936-4026]
A
[49 nt withheld, positions 4028-4076]
CCTTTGACGTTGGAGTCCACGTTCTTT
[37 nt withheld, positions 4104-4140]
ACCCTATCTCGGTCTATTCTTTTGATTTATAAGGGATTTTGCCGATTTCGGCCTATTGGTTAAAAAATGA
GCTGATTTAACAAAAATTTAACGCGAATTAATTCTGTGGAATGTGTGTCAGTTAGGGTGTGGAAAGTCCC
CAGGCTCCCCAGCAGGCAGAAGTATGCAAAGCATGCATCTCAATTAGTCAGCAACCAGGTGTGGAAAGTC
CCCAGGCTCCCCAGCAGGCAGAAGTATGCAAAGCATGCATCTCAATTAGTCAGCAACCATAGTCCCGCCC
CTAACTCCGCCCATCCCGCCCCTAACTCCGCCCAGTTCCGCCCATTCTCCGCCCCATGGCTGACTAATTT
TTTTTATTTATGCAGAGGCCGAGGCCGCCTCTGCCTCTGAGCTATTCCAGAAGTAGTGAGGAGGCTTTTT
TGGAGGCCTAGGCTTTTGCAAAAAGCTCCCGGGAGCTTGTATATCCATTTTCGGATCTGATCAGCACGTG
TTGACAATTAATCATCGGCATAGTATATCGGCATAGTATAATACGACAAGGTGAGGAACTAAACCATGGC
CAAGCCTTTGTCTCAAGAAGAATCCACCCTCATTGAAAGAGCAACGGCTACAATCAACAGCATCCCCATC
TCTGAAGACTACAGCGTCGCCAGCGCAGCTCTCTCTAGCGACGGCCGCATCTTCACTGGTGTCAATGTAT
ATCATTTTACTGGGGGACCTTGTGCAGAACTCGTGGTGCTGGGCACTGCTGCTGCTGCGGCAGCTGGCAA
CCTGACTTGTATCGTCGCGATCGGAAATGAGAACAGGGGCATCTTGAGCCCCTGCGGACGGTGCCGACAG
GTGCTTCTCGATCTGCATCCTGGGATCAAAGCCATAGTGAAGGACAGTGATGGACAGCCGACGGCAGTTG
GGATTCGTGAATTGCTGCCCTCTGGTTATGTGTGGGAGGGCTAAGCACTTCGTGGCCGAGGAGCAGGACT
GACACGTGCTACGAGATTTCGATTCCACCGCCGCCTTCTATGAAAGGTTGGGCTTCGGAATCGTTTTCCG
GGACGCCGGCTGGATGATCCTCCAGCGCGGGGATCTCATGCTGGAGTTCTTCGCCCACCCCAACTTGTTT
ATTGCAGCTTATAATGGTTACAAATAAAGCAATAGCATCACAAATTTCACAAATAAAGCATTTTTTTCAC
TGCATTCTAGTTGTGGTTTGTCCAAACTCATCAATGTATCTTATCATGTCTGTATACCGTCGACCTCTAG
CTAGAGCTTGGCGTAATCATGGTCATAGCTGTTTCCTGTGTGAAATTGTTATCCGCTCACAATTCCACAC
AACATACGAGCCGGAAGCATAAAGTGTAAAGCCTGGGGTGCCTAATGAGTGAGCTAACTCACATTAATTG
CGTTGCGCTCACTGCCCGCTTTCCAGTCGGGAAACCTGTCGTGCCAGCTGCATTAATGAATCGGCCAACG
CGCGGGGAGAGGCGGTTTGCGTATTGGGCGCTCTTCCGCTTCCTCGCTCACTGACTCGCTGCGCTCGGTC
GTTCGGCTGCGGCGAGCGGTATCAGCTCACTCAAAGGCGGTAATACGGTTATCCACAGAATCAGGGGATA
ACGCAGGAAAGAACATGTGAGCAAAAGGCCAGGAACCGTAAAAAGGCCGCGTTGCTGGCGTTTTTCCATA
GGCTCCGCCCCCCTGACGAGCATCACAAAAATCGACGCTCAAGTCAGAGGTGGCGAAACCCGACAGGACT
ATAAAGATACCAGGCGTTTCCCCCTGGAAGCTCCCTCGTGCGCTCTCCTGTTCCGACCCTGCCGCTTACC
GGATACCTGTCCGCCTTTCTCCCTTCGGGAAGCGTGGCGCTTTCTCATAGCTCACGCTGTAGGTATCTCA
GTTCGGTGTAGGTCGTTCGCTCCAAGCTGGGCTGTGTGCACGAACCCCCCGTTCAGCCCGACCGCTGCGC
CTTATCCGGTAACTATCGTCTTGAGTCCAACCCGGTAAGACACGACTTATCGCCACTGGCAGCAGCCACT
GGTAACAGGATTAGCAGAGCGAGGTATGTAGGCGGTGCTACAGAGTTCTTGAAGTGGTGGCCTAACTACG
GCTACACTAGAAGAACAGTATTTGGTATCTGCGCTCTGCTGAAGCCAGTTACCTTCGGAAAAAGAGTTGG
TAGCTCTTGATCCGGCAAACAAACCACCGCTGGTAGCGGTGGTTTTTTTGTTTGCAAGCAGCAGATTACG
CGCAGAAAAAAAGGATCTCAAGAAGATCCTTTGATCTTTTCTACGGGGTCTGACGCTCAGTGGAACGAAA
ACTCACGTTAAGGGATTTTGGTCATGAGATTATCAAAAAGGATCTTCACCTAGATCCTTTTAAATTAAAA
ATGAAGTTTTAAATCAATCTAAAGTATATATGAGTAAACTTGGTCTGACAGTTACCAATGCTTAATCAGT
GAGGCACCTATCTCAGCGATCTGTCTATTTCGTTCATCCATAGTTGCCTGACTCCCCGTCGTGTAGATAA
CTACGATACGGGAGGGCTTACCATCTGGCCCCAGTGCTGCAATGATACCGCGAGACCCACGCTCACCGGC
TCCAGATTTATCAGCAATAAACCAGCCAGCCGGAAGGGCCGAGCGCAGAAGTGGTCCTGCAACTTTATCC
GCCTCCATCCAGTCTATTAATTGTTGCCGGGAAGCTAGAGTAAGTAGTTCGCCAGTTAATAGTTTGCGCA
ACGTTGTTGCCATTGCTACAGGCATCGTGGTGTCACGCTCGTCGTTTGGTATGGCTTCATTCAGCTCCGG
TTCCCAACGATCAAGGCGAGTTACATGATCCCCCATGTTGTGCAAAAAAGCGGTTAGCTCCTTCGGTCCT
CCGATCGTTGTCAGAAGTAAGTTGGCCGCAGTGTTATCACTCATGGTTATGGCAGCACTGCATAATTCTC
TTACTGTCATGCCATCCGTAAGATGCTTTTCTGTGACTGGTGAGTACTCAACCAAGTCATTCTGAGAATA
GTGTATGCGGCGACCGAGTTGCTCTTGCCCGGCGTCAATACGGGATAATACCGCGCCACATAGCAGAACT
TTAAAAGTGCTCATCATTGGAAAACGTTCTTCGGGGCGAAAACTCTCAAGGATCTTACCGCTGTTGAGAT
CCAGTTCGATGTAACCCACTCGTGCACCCAACTGATCTTCAGCATCTTTTACTTTCACCAGCGTTTCTGG
GTGAGCAAAAACAGGAAGGCAAAATGCCGCAAAAAAGGGAATAAGGGCGACACGGAAATGTTGAATACTC
ATACTCTTCCTTTTTCAATATTATTGAAGCATTTATCAGGGTTATTGTCTCATGAGCGGATACATATTTG
AATGTATTTAGAAAAATAAACAAATAGGGGTTCCGCGCACATTTCCCCGAAAAGTGCCACCTGACGTC
